Addgene plasmid #189929: CMV-CjABE8e
Purpose: Plasmid encoding CjABE8e driven by the CMV promoter for plasmid transfection.
Depositing lab: David Liu. Depositing organization: Broad Institute. Publication: Efficient in vivo base editing via single adeno-associated viruses with size-optimized genomes encoding compact adenine base editors. Davis JR, Wang X, Witte IP, Huang TP, Levy JM, Raguram A, Banskota S, Seidah NG, Musunuru K, Liu DR. Nat Biomed Eng. 2022 Jul 28. pii: 10.1038/s41551-022-00911-4. doi: 10.1038/s41551-022-00911-4. PubMed 35902773.
Backbone
  Vector backbone: pCMV with a BR322 origin
  Vector type: Mammalian Expression
Growth in bacteria
  Bacterial resistance: Ampicillin, 100 μg/mL
  Growth temperature: 37°C
  Growth strain: DH5alpha
  Copy number: Unknown
Gene/Insert
  Gene/Insert name: CjABE8e
  Insert size (bp): 3663
  Mutation: CjCas9 D8A
  Promoter: CMV
  Cloning method: Unknown
  Sequencing primers: 5′ TGTCGTAACAACTCCGCCCCATTGA
Terms and licenses: Academic/Nonprofit Terms; Industry Terms: Not Available to Industry
How to cite: CMV-CjABE8e was a gift from David Liu (Addgene plasmid # 189929 ; http://n2t.net/addgene:189929 ; RRID:Addgene_189929)
