[The description below was written by a language model from this plasmid's Addgene catalogue record and pLannotate feature annotations shown in this document.]
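Description:
CMV-CjABE8e is a mammalian expression plasmid of about 7.1 kb, built on a pCMV backbone, that encodes a compact adenine base editor for delivery by plasmid transfection. In bacteria it replicates from a ColE1/pBR322-type origin and is selected with ampicillin through a β-lactamase gene driven by its own promoter. The remaining backbone annotations are small remnants (a bom fragment, the lac promoter, operator and CAP site, a lacI fragment, an MCS fragment and a short piece of the SV40 promoter). They appear to be cloning-history leftovers rather than functional parts of the design. No mammalian selection marker is annotated.

The payload is a single open reading frame of roughly 3.7 kb, transcribed from the human cytomegalovirus immediate-early enhancer and promoter and terminated by the bovine growth hormone polyadenylation signal. A T7 promoter sits between the CMV promoter and the coding sequence, which would also allow in vitro transcription. The fusion consists of an N-terminal deaminase domain derived from E. coli TadA, which the "8e" in the name indicates is the evolved TadA-8e variant, followed after a linker-sized gap by Campylobacter jejuni Cas9. The Cas9 carries the D8A mutation, which inactivates the RuvC domain so that the protein acts as a nickase. Guided to a target site, such an editor deaminates adenines in the exposed DNA strand to inosine, producing A•T-to-G•C conversions without a double-strand break. The feature table does not annotate nuclear localization signals or epitope tags, and no guide RNA cassette is present, so a CjCas9-compatible guide must be supplied separately. The small CjCas9 makes this one of the size-reduced editors developed for single-AAV in vivo base editing, and this plasmid version is suited to testing editing activity in transfected cells.
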