Features (pLannotate 1.2.2; 16 found; start..end, strand, type, name):
    132..335     +  promoter       CMV promoter: human cytomegalovirus (CMV) immediate early promoter
    377..395     +  promoter       T7 promoter: promoter for bacteriophage T7 RNA polymerase
    466..957     +  CDS            tadA: TADA_ECOLI - Also known as yfhC. Experimental evidence at protein level: Swiss-Prot protein existence level 1. Catalyzes the deamination of adenosine to inosine at the wobble position 34 of tRNA(Arg2). Essential for cell viability. From Escherichia coli (strain K12).
   1060..4008    +  CDS            cas9: CAS9_CAMJE - Experimental evidence at protein level: Swiss-Prot protein existence level 1. CRISPR (clustered regularly interspaced short palindromic repeat) is an adaptive immune system that provides protection against mobile genetic elements (viruses, transposable elements and conjugative plasmids). CRISPR clusters contain spacers, sequences complementary to antecedent mobile elements, and target invading nucleic acids. CRISPR clusters are transcribed and processed into CRISPR RNA (crRNA). In type II CRISPR systems correct processing of pre-crRNA requires a trans- encoded small RNA (tracrRNA)
   4126..4350    +  polyA_signal   bGH poly(A) signal: bovine growth hormone polyadenylation signal
   4354..4375    +  promoter       SV40 promoter (fragment): SV40 enhancer and early promoter
   4380..4396    +  misc_feature   MCS (fragment): pBluescript multiple cloning site
   4445..4461    -  protein_bind   lac operator: The lac repressor binds to the lac operator to inhibit transcription in E. coli. This inhibition can be relieved by adding lactose or isopropyl-β-D-thiogalactopyranoside (IPTG). lac repressor encoded by lacI
   4469..4499    -  promoter       lac promoter: promoter for the E. coli lac operon
   4514..4535    -  protein_bind   CAP binding site: CAP binding activates transcription in the presence of cAMP. E. coli catabolite activator protein
   4548..4640    -  CDS            lacI (fragment): lac repressor; lacI; The lac repressor binds to the lac operator to inhibit transcription in E. coli. This inhibition can be relieved by adding lactose or isopropyl-β-D-thiogalactopyranoside (IPTG).
   4823..5411    -  rep_origin     ori: high-copy-number ColE1/pMB1/pBR322/pUC origin of replication
   5582..6442    -  CDS            AmpR: β-lactamase; bla; confers resistance to ampicillin, carbenicillin, and related antibiotics
   6443..6547    -  promoter       AmpR promoter: bla
   6618..6662    -  misc_feature   bom (fragment): basis of mobility region from pBR322
   6893..131     +  enhancer       CMV enhancer (across the origin): human cytomegalovirus immediate early enhancer
>Addgene plasmid #189929 | CMV-CjABE8e | addgene full sequence | sequence record 371172 | Addgene NGS Result
ATATGCCAAGTACGCCCCCTATTGACGTCAATGACGGTAAATGGCCCGCCTGGCATTATGCCCAGTACAT
GACCTTATGGGACTTTCCTACTTGGCAGTACATCTACGTATTAGTCATCGCTATTACCATGGTGATGCGG
TTTTGGCAGTACATCAATGGGCGTGGATAGCGGTTTGACTCACGGGGATTTCCAAGTCTCCACCCCATTG
ACGTCAATGGGAGTTTGTTTTGGCACCAAAATCAACGGGACTTTCCAAAATGTCGTAACAACTCCGCCCC
ATTGACGCAAATGGGCGGTAGGCGTGTACGGTGGGAGGTCTATATAAGCAGAGCTGGTTTAGTGAACCGT
CAGATCCGCTAGAGATCCGCGGCCGCTAATACGACTCACTATAGGGAGAGCCGCCACCATGAAACGGACA
GCCGACGGAAGCGAGTTCGAGTCACCAAAGAAGAAGCGGAAAGTCTCTGAGGTGGAGTTTTCCCACGAGT
ACTGGATGAGACATGCCCTGACCCTGGCCAAGAGGGCACGGGATGAGAGGGAGGTGCCTGTGGGAGCCGT
GCTGGTGCTGAACAATAGAGTGATCGGCGAGGGCTGGAACAGAGCCATCGGCCTGCACGACCCAACAGCC
CATGCCGAAATTATGGCCCTGAGACAGGGCGGCCTGGTCATGCAGAACTACAGACTGATTGACGCCACCC
TGTACGTGACATTCGAGCCTTGCGTGATGTGCGCCGGCGCCATGATCCACTCTAGGATCGGCCGCGTGGT
GTTTGGCGTGAGGAACTCAAAAAGAGGCGCCGCAGGCTCCCTGATGAACGTGCTGAACTACCCCGGCATG
AATCACCGCGTCGAAATTACCGAGGGAATCCTGGCAGATGAATGTGCCGCCCTGCTGTGCGATTTCTATC
GGATGCCTAGACAGGTGTTCAATGCTCAGAAGAAGGCCCAGAGCTCCATCAACTCTGGAGGATCTAGCGG
AGGATCCTCTGGCAGCGAGACACCAGGAACAAGCGAGTCAGCAACACCAGAGAGCAGTGGCGGCAGCAGC
GGCGGCAGCGCCCGCATCCTCGCTTTCGCAATCGGAATCTCTAGTATCGGATGGGCCTTCTCTGAAAACG
ACGAACTGAAAGACTGCGGCGTGAGAATCTTCACAAAGGTTGAAAACCCTAAAACAGGCGAGTCTTTAGC
TCTGCCACGTAGGTTGGCCCGCTCCGCCCGAAAAAGGCTGGCTCGGCGGAAGGCTCGCCTCAACCACTTG
AAGCATTTGATAGCTAATGAGTTCAAACTGAACTACGAAGATTACCAGTCCTTCGACGAGTCATTGGCAA
AAGCCTACAAAGGCAGCCTTATCAGTCCTTATGAGTTGAGATTTCGCGCACTCAACGAACTGCTTTCTAA
GCAAGACTTTGCTAGGGTCATTCTGCACATCGCAAAACGGCGAGGTTATGACGATATCAAGAACTCCGAC
GATAAAGAAAAGGGAGCCATTCTCAAGGCGATCAAACAGAATGAGGAAAAATTGGCAAACTACCAGAGTG
TGGGCGAGTATCTGTATAAAGAGTATTTCCAGAAGTTTAAGGAAAACAGCAAGGAGTTTACAAACGTCAG
AAATAAAAAGGAGTCTTACGAGAGATGCATCGCGCAGTCATTCCTCAAAGATGAGCTGAAGCTGATATTT
AAGAAGCAACGCGAATTTGGTTTCTCATTCTCTAAGAAGTTCGAAGAGGAGGTTCTTTCCGTGGCGTTTT
ACAAGAGGGCGCTCAAAGACTTCTCCCACCTGGTTGGTAACTGTAGTTTCTTCACGGATGAGAAGCGAGC
TCCCAAAAATTCTCCCCTGGCTTTCATGTTTGTTGCCCTGACTCGGATCATTAACCTGCTGAACAACCTG
AAAAATACTGAAGGGATCTTGTATACGAAGGACGACCTAAATGCACTCCTGAATGAAGTGCTCAAAAACG
GAACTCTAACCTATAAACAGACCAAGAAATTACTGGGGCTCTCTGACGACTACGAGTTCAAGGGCGAGAA
GGGTACTTATTTTATCGAATTCAAAAAGTATAAGGAGTTCATTAAAGCATTGGGGGAACACAACCTCAGC
CAGGACGATCTCAATGAAATTGCCAAGGACATCACGCTGATTAAAGACGAGATAAAACTGAAAAAGGCAC
TGGCCAAGTATGACCTCAACCAGAACCAGATCGACTCTCTGTCCAAGCTGGAGTTCAAAGACCACCTAAA
CATATCCTTCAAAGCCCTGAAACTGGTCACCCCTCTAATGCTCGAAGGAAAAAAATACGACGAGGCGTGT
AATGAACTGAATCTTAAGGTGGCCATCAATGAGGATAAGAAGGACTTTCTTCCAGCCTTTAACGAGACAT
ATTACAAAGACGAGGTCACAAACCCGGTTGTGCTGAGGGCCATAAAAGAGTATCGGAAGGTTCTGAATGC
CCTCCTGAAGAAGTACGGCAAAGTGCACAAAATAAATATCGAATTGGCTAGGGAGGTGGGGAAGAACCAT
TCTCAGCGAGCAAAGATCGAGAAAGAGCAGAATGAGAACTACAAAGCCAAGAAAGACGCCGAACTGGAGT
GCGAAAAGCTGGGGCTTAAAATAAACAGTAAAAACATCCTGAAATTAAGATTGTTCAAAGAGCAAAAGGA
GTTTTGCGCCTACTCAGGGGAAAAAATCAAAATATCAGACCTGCAGGACGAGAAAATGCTGGAGATCGAC
CACATCTATCCGTATAGCAGGTCATTTGACGATTCCTACATGAACAAAGTGCTTGTGTTTACCAAACAGA
ACCAAGAAAAGCTGAACCAAACCCCCTTTGAGGCTTTCGGAAACGACTCAGCCAAGTGGCAGAAAATCGA
AGTCCTAGCCAAGAATCTGCCTACAAAAAAACAAAAGAGGATTCTTGATAAGAACTATAAGGACAAGGAA
CAGAAAAACTTTAAAGACAGGAACCTGAATGACACGAGGTACATTGCGCGACTGGTTCTAAACTATACCA
AAGACTACCTGGATTTCCTCCCTCTGAGCGACGACGAGAATACTAAACTGAATGATACCCAGAAAGGCTC
AAAGGTCCACGTTGAGGCTAAGTCCGGGATGCTGACTAGCGCCCTCCGCCACACGTGGGGCTTCAGCGCC
AAAGATCGGAATAATCATCTTCATCACGCTATTGATGCAGTAATCATAGCCTACGCTAACAACAGCATCG
TGAAAGCCTTCTCCGATTTCAAGAAAGAACAGGAGTCTAATAGCGCCGAGTTGTACGCCAAGAAAATTTC
CGAATTGGACTATAAAAATAAGAGAAAATTCTTCGAACCCTTCTCCGGGTTTCGCCAAAAGGTCTTAGAT
AAGATCGACGAGATTTTCGTTTCCAAGCCCGAAAGAAAAAAGCCTTCAGGGGCACTGCACGAAGAGACAT
TCCGCAAGGAAGAGGAATTTTACCAATCTTACGGTGGTAAAGAGGGAGTTCTGAAGGCTCTGGAGCTTGG
GAAGATCCGCAAGGTAAACGGGAAAATCGTGAAAAACGGGGACATGTTCAGGGTGGATATCTTCAAGCAC
AAAAAGACCAACAAGTTCTACGCAGTACCCATCTACACTATGGATTTCGCTTTAAAGGTTCTCCCAAATA
AGGCGGTGGCTCGATCGAAGAAAGGAGAGATCAAGGACTGGATCTTAATGGATGAAAATTACGAGTTTTG
CTTCTCGCTCTACAAAGATAGCCTGATTCTGATCCAGACAAAAGACATGCAGGAACCAGAATTTGTTTAT
TATAACGCCTTCACGAGCAGTACAGTGTCCCTGATTGTGAGCAAGCATGATAACAAGTTCGAGACTCTGT
CTAAGAATCAGAAAATCCTTTTCAAGAACGCCAACGAGAAGGAGGTCATCGCAAAGTCAATTGGCATCCA
AAACCTGAAGGTGTTCGAGAAATACATAGTGTCCGCACTCGGTGAAGTAACTAAAGCCGAATTTCGACAG
CGCGAGGATTTTAAGAAATCTGGCGGCTCAAAAAGAACCGCCGACGGCAGCGAATTCGAGCCCAAGAAGA
AGAGGAAAGTCTAACCGGTCATCATCACCATCACCATTGAGTTTAAACCCGCTGATCAGCCTCGACTGTG
CCTTCTAGTTGCCAGCCATCTGTTGTTTGCCCCTCCCCCGTGCCTTCCTTGACCCTGGAAGGTGCCACTC
CCACTGTCCTTTCCTAATAAAATGAGGAAATTGCATCGCATTGTCTGAGTAGGTGTCATTCTATTCTGGG
GGGTGGGGTGGGGCAGGACAGCAAGGGGGAGGATTGGGAAGACAATAGCAGGCATGCTGGGGATGCGGTG
GGCTCTATGGCTTCTGAGGCGGAAAGAACCAGCTGGGGCTCGATACCGTCGACCTCTAGCTAGAGCTTGG
CGTAATCATGGTCATAGCTGTTTCCTGTGTGAAATTGTTATCCGCTCACAATTCCACACAACATACGAGC
CGGAAGCATAAAGTGTAAAGCCTAGGGTGCCTAATGAGTGAGCTAACTCACATTAATTGCGTTGCGCTCA
CTGCCCGCTTTCCAGTCGGGAAACCTGTCGTGCCAGCTGCATTAATGAATCGGCCAACGCGCGGGGAGAG
GCGGTTTGCGTATTGGGCGCTCTTCCGCTTCCTCGCTCACTGACTCGCTGCGCTCGGTCGTTCGGCTGCG
GCGAGCGGTATCAGCTCACTCAAAGGCGGTAATACGGTTATCCACAGAATCAGGGGATAACGCAGGAAAG
AACATGTGAGCAAAAGGCCAGCAAAAGGCCAGGAACCGTAAAAAGGCCGCGTTGCTGGCGTTTTTCCATA
GGCTCCGCCCCCCTGACGAGCATCACAAAAATCGACGCTCAAGTCAGAGGTGGCGAAACCCGACAGGACT
ATAAAGATACCAGGCGTTTCCCCCTGGAAGCTCCCTCGTGCGCTCTCCTGTTCCGACCCTGCCGCTTACC
GGATACCTGTCCGCCTTTCTCCCTTCGGGAAGCGTGGCGCTTTCTCATAGCTCACGCTGTAGGTATCTCA
GTTCGGTGTAGGTCGTTCGCTCCAAGCTGGGCTGTGTGCACGAACCCCCCGTTCAGCCCGACCGCTGCGC
CTTATCCGGTAACTATCGTCTTGAGTCCAACCCGGTAAGACACGACTTATCGCCACTGGCAGCAGCCACT
GGTAACAGGATTAGCAGAGCGAGGTATGTAGGCGGTGCTACAGAGTTCTTGAAGTGGTGGCCTAACTACG
GCTACACTAGAAGAACAGTATTTGGTATCTGCGCTCTGCTGAAGCCAGTTACCTTCGGAAAAAGAGTTGG
TAGCTCTTGATCCGGCAAACAAACCACCGCTGGTAGCGGTGGTTTTTTTGTTTGCAAGCAGCAGATTACG
CGCAGAAAAAAAGGATCTCAAGAAGATCCTTTGATCTTTTCTACGGGGTCTGACACTCAGTGGAACGAAA
ACTCACGTTAAGGGATTTTGGTCATGAGATTATCAAAAAGGATCTTCACCTAGATCCTTTTAAATTAAAA
ATGAAGTTTTAAATCAATCTAAAGTATATATGAGTAAACTTGGTCTGACAGTTACCAATGCTTAATCAGT
GAGGCACCTATCTCAGCGATCTGTCTATTTCGTTCATCCATAGTTGCCTGACTCCCCGTCGTGTAGATAA
CTACGATACGGGAGGGCTTACCATCTGGCCCCAGTGCTGCAATGATACCGCGAGACCCACGCTCACCGGC
TCCAGATTTATCAGCAATAAACCAGCCAGCCGGAAGGGCCGAGCGCAGAAGTGGTCCTGCAACTTTATCC
GCCTCCATCCAGTCTATTAATTGTTGCCGGGAAGCTAGAGTAAGTAGTTCGCCAGTTAATAGTTTGCGCA
ACGTTGTTGCCATTGCTACAGGCATCGTGGTGTCACGCTCGTCGTTTGGTATGGCTTCATTCAGCTCCGG
TTCCCAACGATCAAGGCGAGTTACATGATCCCCCATGTTGTGCAAAAAAGCGGTTAGCTCCTTCGGTCCT
CCGATCGTTGTCAGAAGTAAGTTGGCCGCAGTGTTATCACTCATGGTTATGGCAGCACTGCATAATTCTC
TTACTGTCATGCCATCCGTAAGATGCTTTTCTGTGACTGGTGAGTACTCAACCAAGTCATTCTGAGAATA
GTGTATGCGGCGACCGAGTTGCTCTTGCCCGGCGTCAATACGGGATAATACCGCGCCACATAGCAGAACT
TTAAAAGTGCTCATCATTGGAAAACGTTCTTCGGGGCGAAAACTCTCAAGGATCTTACCGCTGTTGAGAT
CCAGTTCGATGTAACCCACTCGTGCACCCAACTGATCTTCAGCATCTTTTACTTTCACCAGCGTTTCTGG
GTGAGCAAAAACAGGAAGGCAAAATGCCGCAAAAAAGGGAATAAGGGCGACACGGAAATGTTGAATACTC
ATACTCTTCCTTTTTCAATATTATTGAAGCATTTATCAGGGTTATTGTCTCATGAGCGGATACATATTTG
AATGTATTTAGAAAAATAAACAAATAGGGGTTCCGCGCACATTTCCCCGAAAAGTGCCACCTGACGTCGA
CGGATCGGGAGATCGATCTCCCGATCCCCTAGGGTCGACTCTCAGTACAATCTGCTCTGATGCCGCATAG
TTAAGCCAGTATCTGCTCCCTGCTTGTGTGTTGGAGGTCGCTGAGTAGTGCGCGAGCAAAATTTAAGCTA
CAACAAGGCAAGGCTTGACCGACAATTGCATGAAGAATCTGCTTAGGGTTAGGCGTTTTGCGCTGCTTCG
CGATGTACGGGCCAGATATACGCGTTGACATTGATTATTGACTAGTTATTAATAGTAATCAATTACGGGG
TCATTAGTTCATAGCCCATATATTGAGTTCCGCGTTACATAACTTACGGTAAATGGCCCGCCTGGCTGAC
CGCCCAACGACCCCCGCCCATTGACGTCAATAATGACGTATGTTCCCATAGTAACGCCAATAGGGACTTT
CCATTGACGTCAATGGGTGGAGTATTTACGGTAAACTGCCCACTTGGCAGTACATCAAGTGTATC
